Addgene plasmid #20910: PB-CA-rtTA Adv
Purpose: piggyBac vector for expression of reverse tetracycline transactivator from a CAG constitutive promoter
Depositing lab: Andras Nagy. Depositing organization: Sinai Health System. Publication: piggyBac transposition reprograms fibroblasts to induced pluripotent stem cells. Woltjen K, Michael IP, Mohseni P, Desai R, Mileikovsky M, Hämäläinen R, Cowling R, Wang W, Liu P, Gertsenstein M, Kaji K, Sung HK, Nagy A. Nature. 2009 Apr 9;458(7239):766-70. doi: 10.1038/nature07863 PubMed 19252478.
Backbone
  Vector backbone: PB-CA
  Backbone size w/o insert (bp): 6262
  Vector type: Mammalian Expression ; piggyBac
Growth in bacteria
  Bacterial resistance: Ampicillin, 100 μg/mL
  Growth temperature: 37°C
  Growth strain: DH5alpha
  Copy number: High Copy
Gene/Insert
  Gene/Insert name: rtTA-ON-Adv
  Insert size (bp): 754
  Cloning method: Restriction Enzyme; 5′ cloning site attB1 (not destroyed); 3′ cloning site attB2 (not destroyed)
  Sequencing primers: 5′ M13 R, T3; 3′ M13F, T7
Resource information
  A portion of this plasmid was derived from a plasmid made by: piggyBac terminal repeats obtained from Pentao Liu at Sanger, CAG-rtTA Advanced obtained from Clontech.
Terms and licenses: Academic/Nonprofit Terms; Industry Terms: Not Available to Industry
How to cite: PB-CA-rtTA Adv was a gift from Andras Nagy (Addgene plasmid # 20910 ; http://n2t.net/addgene:20910 ; RRID:Addgene_20910)
