[The description below was written by a language model from this plasmid's Addgene catalogue record and pLannotate feature annotations shown in this document.]
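Description:
PB-CA-rtTA Adv is a piggyBac transposon plasmid for constitutive mammalian expression of the reverse tetracycline transactivator. It is built on the PB-CA backbone, a pBluescript-like bacterial framework. This framework carries a high-copy ColE1/pUC origin, an f1 origin, an ampicillin resistance gene (bla) with its own promoter, and remnants of the lac promoter/operator and lacZα region. T3 and T7 promoters flank the cargo. The sequenced record is about 7 kb, which agrees with the stated backbone and insert sizes. No mammalian selection marker is annotated.

The payload is a CAG expression unit made up of the CMV immediate-early enhancer, the chicken β-actin promoter and the chimeric β-actin/β-globin intron. This drives the rtTA-Advanced coding sequence, followed by rabbit β-globin sequence and its polyadenylation signal. The short HBB hits on either side of the insert are most likely residual globin exon sequence belonging to the CAG cassette rather than separate genes. The rtTA open reading frame is bracketed by intact attB1 and attB2 sites, the Gateway recombination sites. The piggyBac terminal repeats named in the catalogue entry are not explicitly annotated. A baculovirus FP25 fragment just upstream of the enhancer probably reflects insect-virus sequence adjoining one repeat.

When supplied together with piggyBac transposase, the cassette between the repeats can integrate into the host genome, giving stable rtTA expression. rtTA-Advanced binds Tet-responsive elements and activates transcription only in the presence of doxycycline. The plasmid therefore acts as the transactivator component alongside Tet-inducible transposons. The associated publication used piggyBac transposition to reprogram fibroblasts into induced pluripotent stem cells.
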