Features (pLannotate 1.2.2; 22 found; start..end, strand, type, name):
     27..131     +  promoter       AmpR promoter: bla
    132..992     +  CDS            AmpR: β-lactamase; bla; confers resistance to ampicillin, carbenicillin, and related antibiotics
   1163..1751    +  rep_origin     ori: high-copy-number ColE1/pMB1/pBR322/pUC origin of replication
   1934..2026    +  CDS            lacI (fragment): lac repressor; lacI; The lac repressor binds to the lac operator to inhibit transcription in E. coli. This inhibition can be relieved by adding lactose or isopropyl-β-D-thiogalactopyranoside (IPTG).
   2039..2060    +  protein_bind   CAP binding site: CAP binding activates transcription in the presence of cAMP. E. coli catabolite activator protein
   2075..2105    +  promoter       lac promoter: promoter for the E. coli lac operon
   2113..2129    +  protein_bind   lac operator: The lac repressor binds to the lac operator to inhibit transcription in E. coli. This inhibition can be relieved by adding lactose or isopropyl-β-D-thiogalactopyranoside (IPTG). lac repressor encoded by lacI
   2174..2192    +  promoter       T3 promoter: promoter for bacteriophage T3 RNA polymerase
   2209..2340    -  CDS            FP (fragment): FP25_NPVAC - Experimental evidence at protein level: Swiss-Prot protein existence level 1. From Autographa californica nuclear polyhedrosis virus (AcMNPV).
   2754..3133    +  enhancer       CMV enhancer: human cytomegalovirus immediate early enhancer
   3135..3254    +  promoter       chicken β-actin promoter (fragment): No description available
   3246..3372    +  promoter       chicken β-actin promoter (fragment): No description available
   3373..4389    +  intron         chimeric intron: chimera between introns from chicken β-actin and rabbit β-globin
   4387..4461    +  CDS            HBB (fragment): HBB_LEPEU - Experimental evidence at protein level: Swiss-Prot protein existence level 1. Involved in oxygen transport from the lung to the various peripheral tissues. From Lepus europaeus (European hare).
   4483..4507    +  protein_bind   attB1: mutant version of attB; recombination site for the Gateway® BP reaction BP Clonase™
   4513..5259    +  CDS            rtTA-Advanced: improved tetracycline-controlled transactivator In the Tet-On® system, rtTA-Advanced binds to the Tet-responsive element and stimulates transcription only in the presence of tetracycline or doxycycline.
   5262..5286    -  protein_bind   attB2: mutant version of attB; recombination site for the Gateway® BP reaction BP Clonase™
   5296..5376    +  CDS            HBB (fragment): HBB_PONPY - Experimental evidence at transcript level: Swiss-Prot protein existence level 2. Involved in oxygen transport from the lung to the various peripheral tissues. From Pongo pygmaeus (Bornean orangutan).
   5447..5502    +  polyA_signal   β-globin poly(A) signal: rabbit β-globin polyadenylation signal (Gil and Proudfoot, 1987)
   6335..6353    -  promoter       T7 promoter: promoter for bacteriophage T7 RNA polymerase
   6356..6513    +  CDS            lacZα (fragment): LacZα fragment of β-galactosidase; lacZ fragment
   6518..6946    +  rep_origin     f1 ori (sequence partly withheld): f1 bacteriophage origin of replication; arrow indicates direction of (+) strand synthesis
>Addgene plasmid #20910 | PB-CA-rtTA Adv | addgene full sequence | sequence record 333551 | Addgene NGS Result
TAGGTGGCACTTTTCGGGGAAATGTGCGCGGAACCCCTATTTGTTTATTTTTCTAAATACATTCAAATAT
GTATCCGCTCATGAGACAATAACCCTGATAAATGCTTCAATAATATTGAAAAAGGAAGAGTATGAGTATT
CAACATTTCCGTGTCGCCCTTATTCCCTTTTTTGCGGCATTTTGCCTTCCTGTTTTTGCTCACCCAGAAA
CGCTGGTGAAAGTAAAAGATGCTGAAGATCAGTTGGGTGCACGAGTGGGTTACATCGAACTGGATCTCAA
CAGCGGTAAGATCCTTGAGAGTTTTCGCCCCGAAGAACGTTTTCCAATGATGAGCACTTTTAAAGTTCTG
CTATGTGGCGCGGTATTATCCCGTATTGACGCCGGGCAAGAGCAACTCGGTCGCCGCATACACTATTCTC
AGAATGACTTGGTTGAGTACTCACCAGTCACAGAAAAGCATCTTACGGATGGCATGACAGTAAGAGAATT
ATGCAGTGCTGCCATAACCATGAGTGATAACACTGCGGCCAACTTACTTCTGACAACGATCGGAGGACCG
AAGGAGCTAACCGCTTTTTTGCACAACATGGGGGATCATGTAACTCGCCTTGATCGTTGGGAACCGGAGC
TGAATGAAGCCATACCAAACGACGAGCGTGACACCACGATGCCTGTAGCAATGGCAACAACGTTGCGCAA
ACTATTAACTGGCGAACTACTTACTCTAGCTTCCCGGCAACAATTAATAGACTGGATGGAGGCGGATAAA
GTTGCAGGACCACTTCTGCGCTCGGCCCTTCCGGCTGGCTGGTTTATTGCTGATAAATCTGGAGCCGGTG
AGCGTGGGTCTCGCGGTATCATTGCAGCACTGGGGCCAGATGGTAAGCCCTCCCGTATCGTAGTTATCTA
CACGACGGGGAGTCAGGCAACTATGGATGAACGAAATAGACAGATCGCTGAGATAGGTGCCTCACTGATT
AAGCATTGGTAACTGTCAGACCAAGTTTACTCATATATACTTTAGATTGATTTAAAACTTCATTTTTAAT
TTAAAAGGATCTAGGTGAAGATCCTTTTTGATAATCTCATGACCAAAATCCCTTAACGTGAGTTTTCGTT
CCACTGAGCGTCAGACCCCGTAGAAAAGATCAAAGGATCTTCTTGAGATCCTTTTTTTCTGCGCGTAATC
TGCTGCTTGCAAACAAAAAAACCACCGCTACCAGCGGTGGTTTGTTTGCCGGATCAAGAGCTACCAACTC
TTTTTCCGAAGGTAACTGGCTTCAGCAGAGCGCAGATACCAAATACTGTTCTTCTAGTGTAGCCGTAGTT
AGGCCACCACTTCAAGAACTCTGTAGCACCGCCTACATACCTCGCTCTGCTAATCCTGTTACCAGTGGCT
GCTGCCAGTGGCGATAAGTCGTGTCTTACCGGGTTGGACTCAAGACGATAGTTACCGGATAAGGCGCAGC
GGTCGGGCTGAACGGGGGGTTCGTGCACACAGCCCAGCTTGGAGCGAACGACCTACACCGAACTGAGATA
CCTACAGCGTGAGCTATGAGAAAGCGCCACGCTTCCCGAAGGGAGAAAGGCGGACAGGTATCCGGTAAGC
GGCAGGGTCGGAACAGGAGAGCGCACGAGGGAGCTTCCAGGGGGAAACGCCTGGTATCTTTATAGTCCTG
TCGGGTTTCGCCACCTCTGACTTGAGCGTCGATTTTTGTGATGCTCGTCAGGGGGGCGGAGCCTATGGAA
AAACGCCAGCAACGCGGCCTTTTTACGGTTCCTGGCCTTTTGCTGGCCTTTTGCTCACATGTTCTTTCCT
GCGTTATCCCCTGATTCTGTGGATAACCGTATTACCGCCTTTGAGTGAGCTGATACCGCTCGCCGCAGCC
GAACGACCGAGCGCAGCGAGTCAGTGAGCGAGGAAGCGGAAGAGCGCCCAATACGCAAACCGCCTCTCCC
CGCGCGTTGGCCGATTCATTAATGCAGCTGGCACGACAGGTTTCCCGACTGGAAAGCGGGCAGTGAGCGC
AACGCAATTAATGTGAGTTAGCTCACTCATTAGGCACCCCAGGCTTTACACTTTATGCTTCCGGCTCGTA
TGTTGTGTGGAATTGTGAGCGGATAACAATTTCACACAGGAAACAGCTATGACCATGATTACGCCAAGCT
CGAAATTAACCCTCACTAAAGGGAACAAAAGCTGGTACCTCGCGCGACTTGGTTTGCCATTCTTTAGCGC
GCGTCGCGTCACACAGCTTGGCCACAATGTGGTTTTTGTCAAACGAAGATTCTATGACGTGTTTAAAGTT
TAGGTCGAGTAAAGCGCAAATCTTTTTTAACCCTAGAAAGATAGTCTGCGTAAAATTGACGCATGCATTC
TTGAAATATTGCTCTCTCTTTCTAAATAGCGCGAATCCGTCGCTGTGCATTTAGGACATCTCAGTCGCCG
CTTGGAGCTCCCGTGAGGCGTGCTTGTCAATGCGGTAAGTGTCACTGATTTTGAACTATAACGACCGCGT
GAGTCAAAATGACGCATGATTATCTTTTACGTGACTTTTAAGATTTAACTCATACGATAATTATATTGTT
ATTTCATGTTCTACTTACGTGATAACTTATTATATATATATTTTCTTGTTATAGATATCGTGACTAATAT
ATAATAAAATGGGTAGTTCTTTAGACGATGAGCATATCCTCTCTGCTCTTCTGCAAAGCGATGACGAGCT
TGTTGGCTAGCGGTGGCGGCCTCGACATTGATTATTGACTAGTTATTAATAGTAATCAATTACGGGGTCA
TTAGTTCATAGCCCATATATGGAGTTCCGCGTTACATAACTTACGGTAAATGGCCCGCCTGGCTGACCGC
CCAACGACCCCCGCCCATTGACGTCAATAATGACGTATGTTCCCATAGTAACGCCAATAGGGACTTTCCA
TTGACGTCAATGGGTGGAGTATTTACGGTAAACTGCCCACTTGGCAGTACATCAAGTGTATCATATGCCA
AGTACGCCCCCTATTGACGTCAATGACGGTAAATGGCCCGCCTGGCATTATGCCCAGTACATGACCTTAT
GGGACTTTCCTACTTGGCAGTACATCTACGTATTAGTCATCGCTATTACCATGGTCGAGGTGAGCCCCAC
GTTCTGCTTCACTCTCCCCATCTCCCCCCCCTCCCCACCCCCAATTTTGTATTTATTTATTTTTTAATTA
TTTTGTGCAGCGATGGGGGCGGGGGGGGGGGGGGCGGGGCGAGGCGGAGAGGTGCGGCGGCAGCCAATCA
GAGCGGCGCGCTCCGAAAGTTTCCTTTTATGGCGAGGCGGCGGCGGCGGCGGCCCTATAAAAAGCGAAGC
GCGCGGCGGGCGGGAGTCGCTGCGCGCTGCCTTCGCCCCGTGCCCCGCTCCGCCGCCGCCTCGCGCCGCC
CGCCCCGGCTCTGACTGACCGCGTTACTCCCACAGGTGAGCGGGCGGGACGGCCCTTCTCCTCCGGGCTG
TAATTAGCGCTTGGTTTAATGACGGCTTGTTTCTTTTCTGTGGCTGCGTGAAAGCCTTGAGGGGCTCCGG
GAGGGCCCTTTGTGCGGGGGGAGCGGCTCGGGGGGTGCGTGCGTGTGTGTGTGCGTGGGGAGCGCCGCGT
GCGGCTCCGCGCTGCCCGGCGGCTGTGAGCGCTGCGGGCGCGGCGCGGGGCTTTGTGCGCTCCGCAGTGT
GCGCGAGGGGAGCGCGGCCGGGGGCGGTGCCCCGCGGTGCGGGGGGGGCTGCGAGGGGAACAAAGGCTGC
GTGCGGGGTGTGTGCGTGGGGGGGTGAGCAGGGGGTGTGGGCGCGTCGGTCGGGCTGCAACCCCCCCTGC
ACCCCCCTCCCCGAGTTGCTGAGCACGGCCCGGCTTCGGGTGCGGGGCTCCGTACGGGGCGTGGCGCGGG
GCTCGCCGTGCCGGGCGGGGGGTGGCGGCAGGTGGGGGTGCCGGGCGGGGCGGGGCCGCCTCGGGCCGGG
GAGGGCTCGGGGGAGGGGCGCGGCGGCCCCCGGAGCGCCGGCGGCTGTCGAGGCGCGGCGAGCCGCAGCC
ATTGCCTTTTATGGTAATCGTGCGAGAGGGCGCAGGGACTTCCTTTGTCCCAAATCTGTGCGGAGCCGAA
ATCTGGGAGGCGCCGCCGCACCCCCTCTAGCGGGCGCGGGGCGAAGCGGTGCGGCGCCGGCAGGAAGGAA
ATGGGCGGGGAGGGCCTTCGTGCGTCGCCGCGCCGCCGTCCCCTTCTCCCTCTCCAGCCTCGGGGCTGTC
CGCGGGGGGACGGCTGCCTTCGGGGGGGACGGGGCAGGGCGGGGTTCGGCTTCTGGCGTGTGACCGGCGG
CTCTAGAGCCTCTGCTAACCATGTTCATGCCTTCTTCTTTTTCCTACAGCTCCTGGGCAACGTGCTGGTT
ATTGTGCTGTCTCATCATTTTGGCAAAGAATTCGCGGCCGCGGTACCGGCGCGCCGGATCCTGCAGGTTA
TCACAAGTTTGTACAAAAAAGCAGGCTTCACCATGTCTAGACTGGACAAGAGCAAAGTCATAAACGGCGC
TCTGGAATTACTCAATGGAGTCGGTATCGAAGGCCTGACGACAAGGAAACTCGCTCAAAAGCTGGGAGTT
GAGCAGCCTACCCTGTACTGGCACGTGAAGAACAAGCGGGCCCTGCTCGATGCCCTGCCAATCGAGATGC
TGGACAGGCATCATACCCACTTCTGCCCCCTGGAAGGCGAGTCATGGCAAGACTTTCTGCGGAACAACGC
CAAGTCATTCCGCTGTGCTCTCCTCTCACATCGCGACGGGGCTAAAGTGCATCTCGGCACCCGCCCAACA
GAGAAACAGTACGAAACCCTGGAAAATCAGCTCGCGTTCCTGTGTCAGCAAGGCTTCTCCCTGGAGAACG
CACTGTACGCTCTGTCCGCCGTGGGCCACTTTACACTGGGCTGCGTATTGGAGGAACAGGAGCATCAAGT
AGCAAAAGAGGAAAGAGAGACACCTACCACCGATTCTATGCCCCCACTTCTGAGACAAGCAATTGAGCTG
TTCGACCGGCAGGGAGCCGAACCTGCCTTCCTTTTCGGCCTGGAACTAATCATATGTGGCCTGGAGAAAC
AGCTAAAGTGCGAAAGCGGCGGGCCGGCCGACGCCCTTGACGATTTTGACTTAGACATGCTCCCAGCCGA
TGCCCTTGACGACTTTGACCTTGATATGCTGCCTGCTGACGCTCTTGACGATTTTGACCTTGACATGCTC
CCCGGGTAACTACCCAGCTTTCTTGTACAAAGTGGTGATAACTCTAGAGAATTCACTCCTCAGGTGCAGG
CTGCCTATCAGAAGGTGGTGGCTGGTGTGGCCAATGCCCTGGCTCACAAATACCACTGAGATCTTTTTCC
CTCTGCCAAAAATTATGGGGACATCATGAAGCCCCTTGAGCATCTGACTTCTGGCTAATAAAGGAAATTT
ATTTTCATTGCAATAGTGTGTTGGAATTTTTTGTGTCTCTCACTCGGAAGGACATATGGGAGGGCAAATC
ATTTAAAACATCAGAATGAGTATTTGGTTTAGAGTTTGGCAACATATGCCCATATGCTGGCTGCCATGAA
CAAAGGTTGGCTATAAAGAGGTCATCAGTATATGAAACAGCCCCCTGCTGTCCATTCCTTATTCCATAGA
AAAGCCTTGACTTGAGGTTAGATTTTTTTTATATTTTGTTTTGTGTTATTTTTTTCTTTAACATCCCTAA
AATTTTCCTTACATGTTTTACTAGCCAGATTTTTCCTCCTCTCCTGACTACTCCCAGTCATAGCTGTCCC
TCTTCTCTTATGGAGATCCCTCGACCTGCAGCCCAAGCTTGGATCCCTCGAGTTAATTAACGAGAGCATA
ATATTGATATGTGCCAAAGTTGTTTCTGACTGACTAATAAGTATAATTTGTTTCTATTATGTATAGGTTA
AGCTAATTACTTATTTTATAATACAACATGACTGTTTTTAAAGTACAAAATAAGTTTATTTTTGTAAAAG
AGAGAATGTTTAAAAGTTTTGTTACTTTATAGAAGAAATTTTGAGTTTTTGTTTTTTTTTAATAAATAAA
TAAACATAAATAAATTGTTTGTTGAATTTATTATTAGTATGTAAGTGTAAATATAATAAAACTTAATATC
TATTCAAATTAATAAATAAACCTCGATATACAGACCGATAAAACACATGCGTCAATTTTACGCATGATTA
TCTTTAACGTACGTCACAATATGATTATCTTTCTAGGGTTAAATAATAGTTTCTAATTTTTTTATTATTC
AGCCTGCTGTCGTGAATACCGAGCTCCAATTCGCCCTATAGTGAGTCGTATTACAATTCACTGGCCGTCG
TTTTACAACGTCGTGACTGGGAAAACCCTGGCGTTACCCAACTTAATCGCCTTGCAGCACATCCCCCTTT
CGCCAGCTGGCGTAATAGCGAAGAGGCCCGCACCGATCGCCCTTCCCAACAGTTGCGCAGCCTGAATGGC
GAATGGG
[124 nt withheld, positions 6518-6641]
C
[91 nt withheld, positions 6643-6733]
A
[49 nt withheld, positions 6735-6783]
CCTTTGACGTTGGAGTCCACGTTCTTT
[37 nt withheld, positions 6811-6847]
ACCCTATCTCGGTCTATTCTTTTGATTTATAAGGGATTTTGCCGATTTCGGCCTATTGGTTAAAAAATGA
GCTGATTTAACAAAAATTTAACGCGAATTTTAACAAAATATTAACGCTTACAATT
